Addgene plasmid #29130: pEMS1254
Purpose: Expression of the eGFP reporter gene was not detected in the brain and eye.
Depositing lab: Elizabeth Simpson. Depositing organization: University of British Columbia. Publication: A regulatory toolbox of MiniPromoters to drive selective expression in the brain. Portales-Casamar E, Swanson DJ, Liu L, de Leeuw CN, Banks KG, Ho Sui SJ, Fulton DL, Ali J, Amirabbasi M, Arenillas DJ, Babyak N, Black SF, Bonaguro RJ, Brauer E, Candido TR, Castellarin M, Chen J, Chen Y, Cheng JC, Chopra V, Docking TR, Dreolini L, D'Souza CA, Flynn EK, Glenn R, Hatakka K, Hearty TG, Imanian B, Jiang S, Khorasan-zadeh S, Komljenovic I, Laprise S, Liao NY, Lim JS, Lithwick S, Liu F, Liu J, Lu M, McConechy M, McLeod AJ, Milisavljevic M, Mis J, O'Connor K, Palma B, Palmquist DL, Schmouth JF, Swanson MI, Tam B, Ticoll A, Turner JL, Varhol R, Vermeulen J, Watkins RF, Wilson G, Wong BK, Wong SH, Wong TY, Yang GS, Ypsilanti AR, Jones SJ, Holt RA, Goldowitz D, Wasserman WW, Simpson EM. Proc Natl Acad Sci U S A. 2010 Sep 21. 107(38):16589-94. 10.1073/pnas.1009158107 PubMed 20807748.
Backbone
  Vector backbone: pEMS1307
  Backbone size w/o insert (bp): 16482
  Vector type: Pleiades Promoter Project [sic, Pleaides Plieades]
Growth in bacteria
  Bacterial resistance: Ampicillin, 100 μg/mL
  Growth temperature: 37°C
  Growth strain: DH5alpha
  Growth instructions: DH10B
  Copy number: High Copy
Gene/Insert
  Gene/Insert name: Ple109 (alt names: HBEGF; heparin-binding EGF-like growth factor)
  Species: H. sapiens (human)
  Insert size (bp): 3711
  Entrez Gene: HBEGF (a.k.a. DTR, DTS, DTSF, HEGFL)
  Tag / fusion protein: EGFP-NLS (C terminal on backbone)
  Cloning method: Restriction Enzyme; 5′ cloning site FseI (unknown if destroyed); 3′ cloning site AscI (unknown if destroyed)
  Sequencing primers: 5′ Unknown
Terms and licenses: Academic/Nonprofit Terms; Industry Terms: Not Available to Industry
How to cite: pEMS1254 was a gift from Elizabeth Simpson (Addgene plasmid # 29130 ; http://n2t.net/addgene:29130 ; RRID:Addgene_29130)
