[The description below was written by a language model from this plasmid's Addgene catalogue record.]
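Description:
pEMS1254 is a reporter plasmid from the Pleiades Promoter Project, a collection of human "MiniPromoters" designed to drive selective, region- or cell-type-specific expression in the brain. It is built on the large pEMS1307 backbone (about 16.5 kb without insert) and is maintained in E. coli as a high-copy plasmid under ampicillin selection. The record does not list the other backbone elements, such as the origin of replication or any sequences used for delivery into mammalian cells or the mouse genome, so these cannot be described from the available information.

The insert is Ple109, a roughly 3.7 kb MiniPromoter assembled from human regulatory sequence of the HBEGF gene (heparin-binding EGF-like growth factor). It was cloned by restriction digestion between FseI and AscI sites. Although the catalogue lists EGFP-NLS as a C-terminal "tag" on the backbone, Ple109 is a promoter element rather than a coding sequence. The arrangement is therefore best read as the MiniPromoter sitting upstream of a backbone-encoded EGFP carrying a nuclear localisation signal. Ple109 activity would then be reported as nuclear green fluorescence, which makes individual expressing cells easier to identify in tissue.

The construct was made to test whether this compact set of HBEGF regulatory regions could reproduce a restricted expression pattern in vivo. The recorded outcome is negative, as eGFP reporter expression was not detected in the brain or the eye. pEMS1254 therefore serves mainly as a documented negative result within the MiniPromoter toolbox, and as a possible starting point for redesigning HBEGF-based regulatory elements, not as a validated expression tool.
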