>Addgene plasmid #29130 | pEMS1254 | addgene partial sequence | sequence record 38728 | EGFP-N 5'-CGTCGCCGTCCAGCTCGACCAG-3'
ACCATGGTGGCGGAAGTTCCTATACCTTTTGAAGAATAGGAACTTCGGAATAGGAACTTCGGCGCGCCGG
TCCCGCACCGAGAGGAGGCGGCGAGGCACCAGTCACTTTCGAAGCGGCGGCCACTGGGCGCTGGCACCAG
AGCTGGGCGGCGGAGCTCAGGAGATTCCGCCGGGCACCGTCTGCCGCCCGCCTCTGCGTGCAAGCCTGGC
CGGGACCCAGGCGCAGCTCGCTCTTCTTGAGTGTCTTGTCTTGCTCACTCAGCCCGCCCGCGCGGCCGCC
CGACCCCGCGCGCCTAGGTCAGGCCAGCCAGCAGCGTGGCCCGCGTAGCTCCTTCGGCCGAATGAGCGCT
GCCCGGCTCGCGGCCGGGAATAAGGCTCCAGGAGGCGCGGAAGCTCCGCCCCGCCCGGCGCCGCCCCCTC
CCTCCTCCCGTGCTGGGAAGCTCGCCCGGCTCGNGGCGCCGGCAGCGCAGCCCCCGACCCCGCGGGCGCG
GCGGAGGACTGGGCGGGAGGAGAGGGCGGCGTTCACAATTTTTGGGACCAGGCCGAGGCAGCCGCGGCCT
GATTGTGGGTAGGGCTACTGACCGGCAGGTGGCGGAGAGCGGTTCCTACCTTTCCCCAAACGCCTGTCAC
TCTGCAGCCTTGTGACTGACTGCTGAGCTGAGTTCTGTTCCGGGCCTGGCCTCTTGCTTCATCTAAGCCC
CATACCAGGGGTCTCCATCCCTGTCACCCTCTAAGTTTCAGAAGCCCACCTTTTGGCCTACCAACACGGC
AAGTATCAAATAATAATTAATTCATTTA
