>Addgene plasmid #29130 | pEMS1254 | addgene partial sequence | sequence record 39299 | pEMS1307-fwd 5'-ccgcacgtctaagaaaccat-3'
AATAGGCGTATCACGAGGCCCTTTCGTCTTCAAGAATTAATTCCGATCATATTCAATAACCCTTAATGAA
TTCGAGCTCCTAGGCCGGCCAAGCAGCAAGAAGACAGAAATCCTGGTTTGGGGGAATGTGACATCTGTGC
ACGTTCATCTGGGGATCTTTGTGGCTCTTGTTTGACTCCAGACCCAGGAACCACTAGCCAGGGTGTGTCC
AGGCTGCTGTGGTGAGCCTGAGGCTAGCTGGCTTCCTAAACTAGCCCTCTGCAGCCACCATGAACAGGAA
AACCCTTTTTGTGTCACCAGCCAAAAGTTGCCCTCAAAGAGTAGTTTCTGCTGGGCACAGTGGCTCACAC
CTGTAATCACAGCACTTTGGGAGGCCGAGGCACGTGGGTCGCCTGAGGTCAGGAGTTCGAGACCAGCCTG
GCCAACATAGAGAAACCCCCGTCTCTACTAAAAATACAAAAATTAGCTGGGCGTTGTGGCGGGCGCCTGT
AATCTCAGCTACTAGAGAGGCTGAGGCAGGAGAATCTCTCAAACCCAGGAGGCAGAACTTGCAGTGAGCC
GAGATAGTGCCATTGCACTCCAGCCTAGGCAACAAGAGCAAAACTCCATCTCAAAAAAATAATAATAATA
AATAAATAAAAGAGTAGTTTCCTGGGATTCCTGACTAGTTGCCTACCCAGAAATTGGCTGCAGAGTTTCC
TGTGGCTGGAGGAAAACTGGGGACACTTGGGCTGAGGAGGACTCAGAGCTGGAGGAGAGACAGGCTAGGG
GGCTCTACTTGGCCTCACT
